Addgene plasmid #77370: WEE1 gRNA (BRDN0001149270)
Purpose: 3rd generation lentiviral gRNA plasmid targeting human WEE1
Depositing lab: John Doench & David Root. Depositing organization: Broad Institute. Publication: Optimized sgRNA design to maximize activity and minimize off-target effects of CRISPR-Cas9. Doench JG, Fusi N, Sullender M, Hegde M, Vaimberg EW, Donovan KF, Smith I, Tothova Z, Wilen C, Orchard R, Virgin HW, Listgarten J, Root DE. Nat Biotechnol. 2016 Jan 18. doi: 10.1038/nbt.3437. PubMed 26780180.
Backbone
  Vector backbone: lentiGuide-Puro
  Backbone manufacturer: Zhang Lab (Addgene plasmid # 52963)
  Vector type: Mammalian Expression, Lentiviral, CRISPR
  Selectable markers: Puromycin
Growth in bacteria
  Bacterial resistance: Ampicillin, 100 μg/mL
  Growth temperature: 37°C
  Growth strain: DH5alpha
  Copy number: High Copy
Gene/Insert
  Gene/Insert name: WEE1 (alt names: WEE1; NM_001143976.1)
  gRNA/shRNA sequence: TCTACGACGACACTGTCCTG
  Species: H. sapiens (human)
  Entrez Gene: WEE1 (a.k.a. WEE1A, WEE1hu)
  Promoter: hU6
  Cloning method: Unknown
  Sequencing primers: 5′ U6-F; 3′ pS2-R
Terms and licenses: Academic/Nonprofit Terms; Industry Terms: Not Available to Industry
Depositor comments: The gRNA was designed to target the following Genbank reference sequence(s): NM_001143976.1,NM_003390.3. Note that this plasmid does NOT contain Cas9. It should be used in conjunction with lentiCas9-Blast (Addgene #52962) or otherwise with cell lines already expressing Cas9. Browse the full kinome gRNA library at http://www.addgene.org/pooled-library/broadgpp-human-kinome/ or visit http://www.broadinstitute.org/rnai/public/ for detailed protocols and information.
How to cite: WEE1 gRNA (BRDN0001149270) was a gift from John Doench & David Root (Addgene plasmid # 77370 ; http://n2t.net/addgene:77370 ; RRID:Addgene_77370)
