[The description below was written by a language model from this plasmid's Addgene catalogue record and pLannotate feature annotations shown in this document.]
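Description:
WEE1 gRNA (BRDN0001149270) is a third-generation lentiviral CRISPR guide plasmid built on the lentiGuide-Puro backbone and designed to express a single guide RNA against human WEE1. It belongs to a human kinome gRNA collection. The assembled sequence is about 8.3 kb. In E. coli it is maintained through a high-copy ColE1/pUC-type origin with β-lactamase (ampicillin resistance). The backbone also carries an f1 origin, an SV40 origin and poly(A) signal, and residual lac/T7/T3 cloning-vector elements.

The transfer cassette begins with an RSV promoter fused to a truncated HIV-1 5' LTR, which makes genomic RNA transcription Tat-independent. This is followed by the Ψ packaging signal with a partial gag sequence and by the Rev response element for Rev-dependent nuclear export. A human U6 RNA polymerase III promoter then drives the WEE1-targeting spacer joined to the Streptococcus pyogenes Cas9 guide RNA scaffold. A cPPT/CTS element, which aids nuclear import of the proviral DNA, sits downstream of the guide cassette. Next, an EF-1α core promoter with its intron A drives puromycin N-acetyltransferase, allowing puromycin selection of transduced mammalian cells. A WPRE follows to enhance transcript expression. The cassette ends in a ΔU3 self-inactivating 3' LTR, so the integrated provirus lacks LTR promoter activity.

The plasmid does not encode Cas9. It is meant to be packaged into lentivirus and delivered to cells that already express Cas9 or are co-transduced with a separate Cas9 vector. In those cells the guide directs cleavage of WEE1 for knockout or loss-of-function studies. The depositor notes that the guide was designed against two WEE1 reference transcripts.
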