Features (pLannotate 1.2.2; 29 found; start..end, strand, type, name):
     14..80      +  CDS            small t antigen (fragment): SV40 (simian virus 40) small t antigen
    106..317     +  promoter       EF-1α core promoter: core promoter for human elongation factor EF-1α
    318..1256    +  intron         EF-1α intron A: intron upstream of the start codon of human EF-1α
   1278..1877    +  CDS            PuroR (fragment): puromycin N-acetyltransferase; pac from Streptomyces; confers resistance to puromycin
   1893..2481    +  misc_feature   WPRE: woodchuck hepatitis virus posttranscriptional regulatory element
   2532..2551    +  misc_feature   cPPT/CTS (fragment): central polypurine tract and central termination sequence of HIV-1
   2553..2786    +  LTR            3' LTR (ΔU3): self-inactivating 3' long terminal repeat (LTR) from HIV-1
   2864..2985    +  polyA_signal   SV40 poly(A) signal: SV40 polyadenylation signal
   3025..3160    +  rep_origin     SV40 ori: SV40 origin of replication
   3181..3199    -  promoter       T7 promoter: promoter for bacteriophage T7 RNA polymerase
   3207..3362    +  CDS            lacZα (fragment): LacZα fragment of β-galactosidase; lacZ fragment
   3367..3795    +  rep_origin     f1 ori (sequence partly withheld): f1 bacteriophage origin of replication; arrow indicates direction of (+) strand synthesis
   3848..3952    +  promoter       AmpR promoter: bla
   3953..4813    +  CDS            AmpR: β-lactamase; bla; confers resistance to ampicillin, carbenicillin, and related antibiotics
   4984..5572    +  rep_origin     ori: high-copy-number ColE1/pMB1/pBR322/pUC origin of replication
   5755..5847    +  CDS            lacI (fragment): lac repressor; lacI; The lac repressor binds to the lac operator to inhibit transcription in E. coli. This inhibition can be relieved by adding lactose or isopropyl-β-D-thiogalactopyranoside (IPTG).
   5860..5881    +  protein_bind   CAP binding site: CAP binding activates transcription in the presence of cAMP. E. coli catabolite activator protein
   5896..5926    +  promoter       lac promoter: promoter for the E. coli lac operon
   5934..5950    +  protein_bind   lac operator: The lac repressor binds to the lac operator to inhibit transcription in E. coli. This inhibition can be relieved by adding lactose or isopropyl-β-D-thiogalactopyranoside (IPTG). lac repressor encoded by lacI
   5995..6013    +  promoter       T3 promoter: promoter for bacteriophage T3 RNA polymerase
   6041..6267    +  promoter       RSV promoter: Rous sarcoma virus enhancer/promoter
   6268..6448    +  LTR            5' LTR (truncated): truncated 5' long terminal repeat (LTR) from HIV-1
   6495..6620    +  misc_feature   HIV-1 Ψ: packaging signal of human immunodeficiency virus type 1
   6604..6967    +  CDS            HIV-1 gag (fragment): gag protein from human immunodeficiency virus 1; gag
   7113..7346    +  misc_feature   RRE: The Rev response element (RRE) of HIV-1 allows for Rev-dependent mRNA export from the nucleus to the cytoplasm.
   7723..7749    +  CDS            Rev (fragment): human immunodeficiency virus 1 (HIV-1) Rev protein; rev; enhances nuclear export of unspliced and incompletely spliced viral mRNAs
   7753..7993    +  promoter       U6 promoter: RNA polymerase III promoter for human U6 snRNA
   8023..8098    +  misc_RNA       gRNA scaffold: guide RNA scaffold for the Streptococcus pyogenes CRISPR/Cas9 system
   8154..8271    +  misc_feature   cPPT/CTS: central polypurine tract and central termination sequence of HIV-1
>Addgene plasmid #77370 | WEE1 gRNA (BRDN0001149270) | addgene full sequence | sequence record 187632 | Addgene Assembled Sequence
CCCGGGTGCAAAGATGGATAAAGTTTTAAACAGAGAGGAATCTTTGCAGCTAATGGACCTTCTAGGTCTT
GAAAGGAGTGGGAATTGGCTCCGGTGCCCGTCAGTGGGCAGAGCGCACATCGCCCACAGTCCCCGAGAAG
TTGGGGGGAGGGGTCGGCAATTGATCCGGTGCCTAGAGAAGGTGGCGCGGGGTAAACTGGGAAAGTGATG
TCGTGTACTGGCTCCGCCTTTTTCCCGAGGGTGGGGGAGAACCGTATATAAGTGCAGTAGTCGCCGTGAA
CGTTCTTTTTCGCAACGGGTTTGCCGCCAGAACACAGGTAAGTGCCGTGTGTGGTTCCCGCGGGCCTGGC
CTCTTTACGGGTTATGGCCCTTGCGTGCCTTGAATTACTTCCACCTGGCTGCAGTACGTGATTCTTGATC
CCGAGCTTCGGGTTGGAAGTGGGTGGGAGAGTTCGAGGCCTTGCGCTTAAGGAGCCCCTTCGCCTCGTGC
TTGAGTTGAGGCCTGGCCTGGGCGCTGGGGCCGCCGCGTGCGAATCTGGTGGCACCTTCGCGCCTGTCTC
GCTGCTTTCGATAAGTCTCTAGCCATTTAAAATTTTTGATGACCTGCTGCGACGCTTTTTTTCTGGCAAG
ATAGTCTTGTAAATGCGGGCCAAGATCTGCACACTGGTATTTCGGTTTTTGGGGCCGCGGGCGGCGACGG
GGCCCGTGCGTCCCAGCGCACATGTTCGGCGAGGCGGGGCCTGCGAGCGCGGCCACCGAGAATCGGACGG
GGGTAGTCTCAAGCTGGCCGGCCTGCTCTGGTGCCTGGCCTCGCGCCGCCGTGTATCGCCCCGCCCTGGG
CGGCAAGGCTGGCCCGGTCGGCACCAGTTGCGTGAGCGGAAAGATGGCCGCTTCCCGGCCCTGCTGCAGG
GAGCTCAAAATGGAGGACGCGGCGCTCGGGAGAGCGGGCGGGTGAGTCACCCACACAAAGGAAAAGGGCC
TTTCCGTCCTCAGCCGTCGCTTCATGTGACTCCACGGAGTACCGGGCGCCGTCCAGGCACCTCGATTAGT
TCTCGAGCTTTTGGAGTACGTCGTCTTTAGGTTGGGGGGAGGGGTTTTATGCGATGGAGTTTCCCCACAC
TGAGTGGGTGGAGACTGAAGTTAGGCCAGCTTGGCACTTGATGTAATTCTCCTTGGAATTTGCCCTTTTT
GAGTTTGGATCTTGGTTCATTCTCAAGCCTCAGACAGTGGTTCAAAGTTTTTTTCTTCCATTTCAGGTGT
CGTGACGTACGGCCACCATGACCGAGTACAAGCCCACGGTGCGCCTCGCCACCCGCGACGACGTCCCCAG
GGCCGTACGCACCCTCGCCGCCGCGTTCGCCGACTACCCCGCCACGCGCCACACCGTCGATCCGGACCGC
CACATCGAGCGGGTCACCGAGCTGCAAGAACTCTTCCTCACGCGCGTCGGGCTCGACATCGGCAAGGTGT
GGGTCGCGGACGACGGCGCCGCCGTGGCGGTCTGGACCACGCCGGAGAGCGTCGAAGCGGGGGCGGTGTT
CGCCGAGATCGGCCCGCGCATGGCCGAGTTGAGCGGTTCCCGGCTGGCCGCGCAGCAACAGATGGAAGGC
CTCCTGGCGCCGCACCGGCCCAAGGAGCCCGCGTGGTTCCTGGCCACCGTCGGAGTCTCGCCCGACCACC
AGGGCAAGGGTCTGGGCAGCGCCGTCGTGCTCCCCGGAGTGGAGGCGGCCGAGCGCGCCGGGGTGCCCGC
CTTCCTGGAGACCTCCGCGCCCCGCAACCTCCCCTTCTACGAGCGGCTCGGCTTCACCGTCACCGCCGAC
GTCGAGGTGCCCGAAGGACCGCGCACCTGGTGCATGACCCGCAAGCCCGGTGCCTGAACGCGTTAAGTCG
ACAATCAACCTCTGGATTACAAAATTTGTGAAAGATTGACTGGTATTCTTAACTATGTTGCTCCTTTTAC
GCTATGTGGATACGCTGCTTTAATGCCTTTGTATCATGCTATTGCTTCCCGTATGGCTTTCATTTTCTCC
TCCTTGTATAAATCCTGGTTGCTGTCTCTTTATGAGGAGTTGTGGCCCGTTGTCAGGCAACGTGGCGTGG
TGTGCACTGTGTTTGCTGACGCAACCCCCACTGGTTGGGGCATTGCCACCACCTGTCAGCTCCTTTCCGG
GACTTTCGCTTTCCCCCTCCCTATTGCCACGGCGGAACTCATCGCCGCCTGCCTTGCCCGCTGCTGGACA
GGGGCTCGGCTGTTGGGCACTGACAATTCCGTGGTGTTGTCGGGGAAATCATCGTCCTTTCCTTGGCTGC
TCGCCTGTGTTGCCACCTGGATTCTGCGCGGGACGTCCTTCTGCTACGTCCCTTCGGCCCTCAATCCAGC
GGACCTTCCTTCCCGCGGCCTGCTGCCGGCTCTGCGGCCTCTTCCGCGTCTTCGCCTTCGCCCTCAGACG
AGTCGGATCTCCCTTTGGGCCGCCTCCCCGCGTCGACTTTAAGACCAATGACTTACAAGGCAGCTGTAGA
TCTTAGCCACTTTTTAAAAGAAAAGGGGGGACTGGAAGGGCTAATTCACTCCCAACGAAGACAAGATCTG
CTTTTTGCTTGTACTGGGTCTCTCTGGTTAGACCAGATCTGAGCCTGGGAGCTCTCTGGCTAACTAGGGA
ACCCACTGCTTAAGCCTCAATAAAGCTTGCCTTGAGTGCTTCAAGTAGTGTGTGCCCGTCTGTTGTGTGA
CTCTGGTAACTAGAGATCCCTCAGACCCTTTTAGTCAGTGTGGAAAATCTCTAGCAGTACGTATAGTAGT
TCATGTCATCTTATTATTCAGTATTTATAACTTGCAAAGAAATGAATATCAGAGAGTGAGAGGAACTTGT
TTATTGCAGCTTATAATGGTTACAAATAAAGCAATAGCATCACAAATTTCACAAATAAAGCATTTTTTTC
ACTGCATTCTAGTTGTGGTTTGTCCAAACTCATCAATGTATCTTATCATGTCTGGCTCTAGCTATCCCGC
CCCTAACTCCGCCCATCCCGCCCCTAACTCCGCCCAGTTCCGCCCATTCTCCGCCCCATGGCTGACTAAT
TTTTTTTATTTATGCAGAGGCCGAGGCCGCCTCGGCCTCTGAGCTATTCCAGAAGTAGTGAGGAGGCTTT
TTTGGAGGCCTAGGGACGTACCCAATTCGCCCTATAGTGAGTCGTATTACGCGCGCTCACTGGCCGTCGT
TTTACAACGTCGTGACTGGGAAAACCCTGGCGTTACCCAACTTAATCGCCTTGCAGCACATCCCCCTTTC
GCCAGCTGGCGTAATAGCGAAGAGGCCCGCACCGATCGCCCTTCCCAACAGTTGCGCAGCCTGAATGGCG
AATGGG
[124 nt withheld, positions 3367-3490]
C
[91 nt withheld, positions 3492-3582]
A
[49 nt withheld, positions 3584-3632]
CCTTTGACGTTGGAGTCCACGTTCTTT
[37 nt withheld, positions 3660-3696]
ACCCTATCTCGGTCTATTCTTTTGATTTATAAGGGATTTTGCCGATTTCGGCCTATTGGTTAAAAAATGA
GCTGATTTAACAAAAATTTAACGCGAATTTTAACAAAATATTAACGCTTACAATTTAGGTGGCACTTTTC
GGGGAAATGTGCGCGGAACCCCTATTTGTTTATTTTTCTAAATACATTCAAATATGTATCCGCTCATGAG
ACAATAACCCTGATAAATGCTTCAATAATATTGAAAAAGGAAGAGTATGAGTATTCAACATTTCCGTGTC
GCCCTTATTCCCTTTTTTGCGGCATTTTGCCTTCCTGTTTTTGCTCACCCAGAAACGCTGGTGAAAGTAA
AAGATGCTGAAGATCAGTTGGGTGCACGAGTGGGTTACATCGAACTGGATCTCAACAGCGGTAAGATCCT
TGAGAGTTTTCGCCCCGAAGAACGTTTTCCAATGATGAGCACTTTTAAAGTTCTGCTATGTGGCGCGGTA
TTATCCCGTATTGACGCCGGGCAAGAGCAACTCGGTCGCCGCATACACTATTCTCAGAATGACTTGGTTG
AGTACTCACCAGTCACAGAAAAGCATCTTACGGATGGCATGACAGTAAGAGAATTATGCAGTGCTGCCAT
AACCATGAGTGATAACACTGCGGCCAACTTACTTCTGACAACGATCGGAGGACCGAAGGAGCTAACCGCT
TTTTTGCACAACATGGGGGATCATGTAACTCGCCTTGATCGTTGGGAACCGGAGCTGAATGAAGCCATAC
CAAACGACGAGCGTGACACCACGATGCCTGTAGCAATGGCAACAACGTTGCGCAAACTATTAACTGGCGA
ACTACTTACTCTAGCTTCCCGGCAACAATTAATAGACTGGATGGAGGCGGATAAAGTTGCAGGACCACTT
CTGCGCTCGGCCCTTCCGGCTGGCTGGTTTATTGCTGATAAATCTGGAGCCGGTGAGCGTGGGTCTCGCG
GTATCATTGCAGCACTGGGGCCAGATGGTAAGCCCTCCCGTATCGTAGTTATCTACACGACGGGGAGTCA
GGCAACTATGGATGAACGAAATAGACAGATCGCTGAGATAGGTGCCTCACTGATTAAGCATTGGTAACTG
TCAGACCAAGTTTACTCATATATACTTTAGATTGATTTAAAACTTCATTTTTAATTTAAAAGGATCTAGG
TGAAGATCCTTTTTGATAATCTCATGACCAAAATCCCTTAACGTGAGTTTTCGTTCCACTGAGCGTCAGA
CCCCGTAGAAAAGATCAAAGGATCTTCTTGAGATCCTTTTTTTCTGCGCGTAATCTGCTGCTTGCAAACA
AAAAAACCACCGCTACCAGCGGTGGTTTGTTTGCCGGATCAAGAGCTACCAACTCTTTTTCCGAAGGTAA
CTGGCTTCAGCAGAGCGCAGATACCAAATACTGTTCTTCTAGTGTAGCCGTAGTTAGGCCACCACTTCAA
GAACTCTGTAGCACCGCCTACATACCTCGCTCTGCTAATCCTGTTACCAGTGGCTGCTGCCAGTGGCGAT
AAGTCGTGTCTTACCGGGTTGGACTCAAGACGATAGTTACCGGATAAGGCGCAGCGGTCGGGCTGAACGG
GGGGTTCGTGCACACAGCCCAGCTTGGAGCGAACGACCTACACCGAACTGAGATACCTACAGCGTGAGCT
ATGAGAAAGCGCCACGCTTCCCGAAGGGAGAAAGGCGGACAGGTATCCGGTAAGCGGCAGGGTCGGAACA
GGAGAGCGCACGAGGGAGCTTCCAGGGGGAAACGCCTGGTATCTTTATAGTCCTGTCGGGTTTCGCCACC
TCTGACTTGAGCGTCGATTTTTGTGATGCTCGTCAGGGGGGCGGAGCCTATGGAAAAACGCCAGCAACGC
GGCCTTTTTACGGTTCCTGGCCTTTTGCTGGCCTTTTGCTCACATGTTCTTTCCTGCGTTATCCCCTGAT
TCTGTGGATAACCGTATTACCGCCTTTGAGTGAGCTGATACCGCTCGCCGCAGCCGAACGACCGAGCGCA
GCGAGTCAGTGAGCGAGGAAGCGGAAGAGCGCCCAATACGCAAACCGCCTCTCCCCGCGCGTTGGCCGAT
TCATTAATGCAGCTGGCACGACAGGTTTCCCGACTGGAAAGCGGGCAGTGAGCGCAACGCAATTAATGTG
AGTTAGCTCACTCATTAGGCACCCCAGGCTTTACACTTTATGCTTCCGGCTCGTATGTTGTGTGGAATTG
TGAGCGGATAACAATTTCACACAGGAAACAGCTATGACCATGATTACGCCAAGCGCGCAATTAACCCTCA
CTAAAGGGAACAAAAGCTGGAGCTGCAAGCTTAATGTAGTCTTATGCAATACTCTTGTAGTCTTGCAACA
TGGTAACGATGAGTTAGCAACATGCCTTACAAGGAGAGAAAAAGCACCGTGCATGCCGATTGGTGGAAGT
AAGGTGGTACGATCGTGCCTTATTAGGAAGGCAACAGACGGGTCTGACATGGATTGGACGAACCACTGAA
TTGCCGCATTGCAGAGATATTGTATTTAAGTGCCTAGCTCGATACATAAACGGGTCTCTCTGGTTAGACC
AGATCTGAGCCTGGGAGCTCTCTGGCTAACTAGGGAACCCACTGCTTAAGCCTCAATAAAGCTTGCCTTG
AGTGCTTCAAGTAGTGTGTGCCCGTCTGTTGTGTGACTCTGGTAACTAGAGATCCCTCAGACCCTTTTAG
TCAGTGTGGAAAATCTCTAGCAGTGGCGCCCGAACAGGGACTTGAAAGCGAAAGGGAAACCAGAGGAGCT
CTCTCGACGCAGGACTCGGCTTGCTGAAGCGCGCACGGCAAGAGGCGAGGGGCGGCGACTGGTGAGTACG
CCAAAAATTTTGACTAGCGGAGGCTAGAAGGAGAGAGATGGGTGCGAGAGCGTCAGTATTAAGCGGGGGA
GAATTAGATCGCGATGGGAAAAAATTCGGTTAAGGCCAGGGGGAAAGAAAAAATATAAATTAAAACATAT
AGTATGGGCAAGCAGGGAGCTAGAACGATTCGCAGTTAATCCTGGCCTGTTAGAAACATCAGAAGGCTGT
AGACAAATACTGGGACAGCTACAACCATCCCTTCAGACAGGATCAGAAGAACTTAGATCATTATATAATA
CAGTAGCAACCCTCTATTGTGTGCATCAAAGGATAGAGATAAAAGACACCAAGGAAGCTTTAGACAAGAT
AGAGGAAGAGCAAAACAAAAGTAAGACCACCGCACAGCAAGCGGCCGCTGATCTTCAGACCTGGAGGAGG
AGATATGAGGGACAATTGGAGAAGTGAATTATATAAATATAAAGTAGTAAAAATTGAACCATTAGGAGTA
GCACCCACCAAGGCAAAGAGAAGAGTGGTGCAGAGAGAAAAAAGAGCAGTGGGAATAGGAGCTTTGTTCC
TTGGGTTCTTGGGAGCAGCAGGAAGCACTATGGGCGCAGCGTCAATGACGCTGACGGTACAGGCCAGACA
ATTATTGTCTGGTATAGTGCAGCAGCAGAACAATTTGCTGAGGGCTATTGAGGCGCAACAGCATCTGTTG
CAACTCACAGTCTGGGGCATCAAGCAGCTCCAGGCAAGAATCCTGGCTGTGGAAAGATACCTAAAGGATC
AACAGCTCCTGGGGATTTGGGGTTGCTCTGGAAAACTCATTTGCACCACTGCTGTGCCTTGGAATGCTAG
TTGGAGTAATAAATCTCTGGAACAGATTTGGAATCACACGACCTGGATGGAGTGGGACAGAGAAATTAAC
AATTACACAAGCTTAATACACTCCTTAATTGAAGAATCGCAAAACCAGCAAGAAAAGAATGAACAAGAAT
TATTGGAATTAGATAAATGGGCAAGTTTGTGGAATTGGTTTAACATAACAAATTGGCTGTGGTATATAAA
ATTATTCATAATGATAGTAGGAGGCTTGGTAGGTTTAAGAATAGTTTTTGCTGTACTTTCTATAGTGAAT
AGAGTTAGGCAGGGATATTCACCATTATCGTTTCAGACCCACCTCCCAACCCCGAGGGGACCCAGAGAGG
GCCTATTTCCCATGATTCCTTCATATTTGCATATACGATACAAGGCTGTTAGAGAGATAATTAGAATTAA
TTTGACTGTAAACACAAAGATATTAGTACAAAATACGTGACGTAGAAAGTAATAATTTCTTGGGTAGTTT
GCAGTTTTAAAATTATGTTTTAAAATGGACTATCATATGCTTACCGTAACTTGAAAGTATTTCGATTTCT
TGGCTTTATATATCTTGTGGAAAGGACGAAACACCGTCTACGACGACACTGTCCTGGTTTTAGAGCTAGA
AATAGCAAGTTAAAATAAGGCTAGTCCGTTATCAACTTGAAAAAGTGGCACCGAGTCGGTGCTTTTTTAA
GCTTGGCGTAACTAGATCTTGAGACAAATGGCAGTATTCATCCACAATTTTAAAAGAAAAGGGGGGATTG
GGGGGTACAGTGCAGGGGAAAGAATAGTAGACATAATAGCAACAGACATACAAACTAAAGAATTACAAAA
ACAAATTACAAAAATTCAAAATTTTCGGGTTTATTACAGGGACAGCAGAGATCCACTTTGGCGCCGGCTC
GAGGGGG
