>Addgene plasmid #77370 | WEE1 gRNA (BRDN0001149270) | depositor partial sequence | sequence record 144830 | Target Sequence
TCTACGACGACACTGTCCTG
