>Addgene plasmid #77370 | WEE1 gRNA (BRDN0001149270) | addgene partial sequence | sequence record 187631 | hU6-F
TAGAAAGTAATAATTTCTTGGGTAGTTTGCAGTTTTAAAATTATGTTTTAAAATGGACTATCATATGCTT
ACCGTAACTTGAAAGTATTTCGATTTCTTGGCTTTATATATCTTGTGGAAAGGACGAAACACCGTCTACG
ACGACACTGTCCTGTTTTAGAGCTAGAAATAGCAAGTTAAAATAAGGCTAGTCCGTTATCAACTTGAAAA
AGTGGCACCGAGTCGGTGCTTTTTTAAGCTTGGCGTAACTAGATCTTGAGACAAATGGCAGTATTCATCC
ACAATTTTAAAAGAAAAGGGGGGATTGGGGGGTACAGTGCAGGGGAAAGAATAGTAGACATAATAGCAAC
AGACATACAAACTAAAGAATTACAAAAACAAATTACAAAAATTCAAAATTTTCGGGTTTATTACAGGGAC
AGCAGAGATCCACTTTGGCGCCGGCTCGAGGGGGCCCGGGTGCAAAGATGGATAAAGTTTTAAACAGAGA
GGAATCTTTGCAGCTAATGGACCTTCTAGGTCTTGAAAGGAGTGGGAATTGGCTCCGGTGCCCGTCAGTG
GGCAGAGCGC
